>Addgene plasmid #183781 | pET11-PC(75-390)-H6 | addgene full sequence | sequence record 360070 | Addgene NGS Result
TTCTCATGTTTGACAGCTTATCATCGATAAGCTTTAATGCGGTAGTTTATCACAGTTAAATTGCTAACGC
AGTCAGGCACCGTGTATGAAATCTAACAATGCGCTCATCGTCATCCTCGGCACCGTCACCCTGGATGCTG
TAGGCATAGGCTTGGTTATGCCGGTACTGCCGGGCCTCTTGCGGGATATCCGGATATAGTTCCTCCTTTC
AGCAAAAAACCCCTCAAGACCCGTTTAGAGGCCCCAAGGGGTTATGCTAGTTATTGCTCAGCGGTGGCAG
CAGCCAACTCAGCTTCCTTTCGGGCTTTGTTAGCAGCCGGATCCTTATTAATGGTGGTGATGGTGATGCA
TAGCTACTGGCGACGAATCGCCTTTCATGTCGCGCTCACGAAAAAACCCGCGCTCCGTCTTGCACTCGCG
TATGGTAACGGTCTCCAGGTTTACGGTGACGTCTGTGATCACCACCCGGTTGGATATGTTGCATTTGGCC
GGCAGCCAGAAGCGCGGCGGAAGGGCACGCGGCGAAAGAGGAGTAAGCGGCTGTTTCTGGTTGATAGCCA
GGTTGTTGCACGGTTTTGGTATGTTATTGTTCTCGGAAGGAACCTGTGGCGCCTGTTGGTTGCCTTCCTC
GTTGGCTACTTCTTCTTCCTCAGCTCCGGACTCTGCGGGCGTTGTGTTTATGGCTTCTGTGGCCAGTGGG
GTGGCCTGCTGCTCAGATTTCAGCTGCGTTGCAGCCTCGCTGGCAATCTTTTCCGCTTGCTGCTGATCCT
GGAAGGGCTGCTGCTGGCTGGGAGTTACCTGCTGGGTCGGCTGAGGCTTAATAGTGGGGCCATCTGGGGA
GGTCTTAATCGTAACTCCAATCTTGCCCGATTCCTTGAGCACCTCGGCTTTGCGTTTGGTGCCGATCAGC
GGCTGATCCTCGGAGCTGGAGGAGTTGCTGTCCGGCTCGGGGACAAATGAGTTGTGCGTGAAGCTGCTGT
TCGAGGAGGAGCTGTGATCAATGCGCTGACGCTTGGACTCGTGGTGGTGGTGATGATGATGGTGGGTCAG
CGGAGATTCCGAGCGCCGTCCACTGTTGCGTTCGGACTTGATGTGGTGATGATGGTGGTGGTGGTGATGG
TGCTTCTTCTCCTTCTTCGACTCCTTATCGTGGGTAGCCGATGAGGTGGTGGCTTGATGCGTGTCCACAT
CGTTTTCGGTGAAGGTGTACTCATCCTCCTCGGATTCCGGCTCCGGATCGGGTTCTTTCTCCTTCTTCTT
AATGCCTCGCTTGGAGGGAGTTCCGGAGGATTTGTTCGTCATATGTATATCTCCTTCTTAAAGTTAAACA
AAATTATTTCTAGAGGGGAATTGTTATCCGCTCACAATTCCCCTATAGTGAGTCGTATTAATTTCGCGGG
ATCGAGATCTCGATCCTCTACGCCGGACGCATCGTGGCCGGCATCACCGGCGCCACAGGTGCGGTTGCTG
GCGCCTATATCGCCGACATCACCGATGGGGAAGATCGGGCTCGCCACTTCGGGCTCATGAGCGCTTGTTT
CGGCGTGGGTATGGTGGCAGGCCCCGTGGCCGGGGGACTGTTGGGCGCCATCTCCTTGCATGCACCATTC
CTTGCGGCGGCGGTGCTCAACGGCCTCAACCTACTACTGGGCTGCTTCCTAATGCAGGAGTCGCATAAGG
GAGAGCGTCGAGATCCCGGACACCATCGAATGGCGCAAAACCTTTCGCGGTATGGCATGATAGCGCCCGG
AAGAGAGTCAATTCAGGGTGGTGAATGTGAAACCAGTAACGTTATACGATGTCGCAGAGTATGCCGGTGT
CTCTTATCAGACCGTTTCCCGCGTGGTGAACCAGGCCAGCCACGTTTCTGCGAAAACGCGGGAAAAAGTG
GAAGCGGCGATGGCGGAGCTGAATTACATTCCCAACCGCGTGGCACAACAACTGGCGGGCAAACAGTCGT
TGCTGATTGGCGTTGCCACCTCCAGTCTGGCCCTGCACGCGCCGTCGCAAATTGTCGCGGCGATTAAATC
TCGCGCCGATCAACTGGGTGCCAGCGTGGTGGTGTCGATGGTAGAACGAAGCGGCGTCGAAGCCTGTAAA
GCGGCGGTGCACAATCTTCTCGCGCAACGCGTCAGTGGGCTGATCATTAACTATCCGCTGGATGACCAGG
ATGCCATTGCTGTGGAAGCTGCCTGCACTAATGTTCCGGCGTTATTTCTTGATGTCTCTGACCAGACACC
CATCAACAGTATTATTTTCTCCCATGAAGACGGTACGCGACTGGGCGTGGAGCATCTGGTCGCATTGGGT
CACCAGCAAATCGCGCTGTTAGCGGGCCCATTAAGTTCTGTCTCGGCGCGTCTGCGTCTGGCTGGCTGGC
ATAAATATCTCACTCGCAATCAAATTCAGCCGATAGCGGAACGGGAAGGCGACTGGAGTGCCATGTCCGG
TTTTCAACAAACCATGCAAATGCTGAATGAGGGCATCGTTCCCACTGCGATGCTGGTTGCCAACGATCAG
ATGGCGCTGGGCGCAATGCGCGCCATTACCGAGTCCGGGCTGCGCGTTGGTGCGGATATCTCGGTAGTGG
GATACGACGATACCGAAGACAGCTCATGTTATATCCCGCCGTTAACCACCATCAAACAGGATTTTCGCCT
GCTGGGGCAAACCAGCGTGGACCGCTTGCTGCAACTCTCTCAGGGCCAGGCGGTGAAGGGCAATCAGCTG
TTGCCCGTCTCACTGGTGAAAAGAAAAACCACCCTGGCGCCCAATACGCAAACCGCCTCTCCCCGCGCGT
TGGCCGATTCATTAATGCAGCTGGCACGACAGGTTTCCCGACTGGAAAGCGGGCAGTGAGCGCAACGCAA
TTAATGTAAGTTAGCTCACTCATTAGGCACCGGGATCTCGACCGATGCCCTTGAGAGCCTTCAACCCAGT
CAGCTCCTTCCGGTGGGCGCGGGGCATGACTATCGTCGCCGCACTTATGACTGTCTTCTTTATCATGCAA
CTCGTAGGACAGGTGCCGGCAGCGCTCTGGGTCATTTTCGGCGAGGACCGCTTTCGCTGGAGCGCGACGA
TGATCGGCCTGTCGCTTGCGGTATTCGGAATCTTGCACGCCCTCGCTCAAGCCTTCGTCACTGGTCCCGC
CACCAAACGTTTCGGCGAGAAGCAGGCCATTATCGCCGGCATGGCGGCCGACGCGCTGGGCTACGTCTTG
CTGGCGTTCGCGACGCGAGGCTGGATGGCCTTCCCCATTATGATTCTTCTCGCTTCCGGCGGCATCGGGA
TGCCCGCGTTGCAGGCCATGCTGTCCAGGCAGGTAGATGACGACCATCAGGGACAGCTTCAAGGATCGCT
CGCGGCTCTTACCAGCCTAACTTCGATCATTGGACCGCTGATCGTCACGGCGATTTATGCCGCCTCGGCG
AGCACATGGAACGGGTTGGCATGGATTGTAGGCGCCGCCCTATACCTTGTCTGCCTCCCCGCGTTGCGTC
GCGGTGCATGGAGCCGGGCCACCTCGACCTGAATGGAAGCCGGCGGCACCTCGCTAACGGATTCACCACT
CCAAGAATTGGAGCCAATCAATTCTTGCGGAGAACTGTGAATGCGCAAACCAACCCTTGGCAGAACATAT
CCATCGCGTCCGCCATCTCCAGCAGCCGCACGCGGCGCATCTCGGGCAGCGTTGGGTCCTGGCCACGGGT
GCGCATGATCGTGCTCCTGTCGTTGAGGACCCGGCTAGGCTGGCGGGGTTGCCTTACTGGTTAGCAGAAT
GAATCACCGATACGCGAGCGAACGTGAAGCGACTGCTGCTGCAAAACGTCTGCGACCTGAGCAACAACAT
GAATGGTCTTCGGTTTCCGTGTTTCGTAAAGTCTGGAAACGCGGAAGTCAGCGCCCTGCACCATTATGTT
CCGGATCTGCATCGCAGGATGCTGCTGGCTACCCTGTGGAACACCTACATCTGTATTAACGAAGCGCTGG
CATTGACCCTGAGTGATTTTTCTCTGGTCCCGCCGCATCCATACCGCCAGTTGTTTACCCTCACAACGTT
CCAGTAACCGGGCATGTTCATCATCAGTAACCCGTATCGTGAGCATCCTCTCTCGTTTCATCGGTATCAT
TACCCCCATGAACAGAAATCCCCCTTACACGGAGGCATCAGTGACCAAACAGGAAAAAACCGCCCTTAAC
ATGGCCCGCTTTATCAGAAGCCAGACATTAACGCTTCTGGAGAAACTCAACGAGCTGGACGCGGATGAAC
AGGCAGACATCTGTGAATCGCTTCACGACCACGCTGATGAGCTTTACCGCAGCTGCCTCGCGCGTTTCGG
TGATGACGGTGAAAACCTCTGACACATGCAGCTCCCGGAGACGGTCACAGCTTGTCTGTAAGCGGATGCC
GGGAGCAGACAAGCCCGTCAGGGCGCGTCAGCGGGTGTTGGCGGGTGTCGGGGCGCAGCCATGACCCAGT
CACGTAGCGATAGCGGAGTGTATACTGGCTTAACTATGCGGCATCAGAGCAGATTGTACTGAGAGTGCAC
CATTGCGGTGTGAAATACCGCACAGATGCGTAAGGAGAAAATACCGCATCAGGCGCTCTTCCGCTTCCTC
GCTCACTGACTCGCTGCGCTCGGTCGTTCGGCTGCGGCGAGCGGTATCAGCTCACTCAAAGGCGGTAATA
CGGTTATCCACAGAATCAGGGGATAACGCAGGAAAGAACATGTGAGCAAAAGGCCAGCAAAAGGCCAGGA
ACCGTAAAAAGGCCGCGTTGCTGGCGTTTTTCCATAGGCTCCGCCCCCCTGACGAGCATCACAAAAATCG
ACGCTCAAGTCAGAGGTGGCGAAACCCGACAGGACTATAAAGATACCAGGCGTTTCCCCCTGGAAGCTCC
CTCGTGCGCTCTCCTGTTCCGACCCTGCCGCTTACCGGATACCTGTCCGCCTTTCTCCCTTCGGGAAGCG
TGGCGCTTTCTCATAGCTCACGCTGTAGGTATCTCAGTTCGGTGTAGGTCGTTCGCTCCAAGCTGGGCTG
TGTGCACGAACCCCCCGTTCAGCCCGACCGCTGCGCCTTATCCGGTAACTATCGTCTTGAGTCCAACCCG
GTAAGACACGACTTATCGCCACTGGCAGCAGCCACTGGTAACAGGATTAGCAGAGCGAGGTATGTAGGCG
GTGCTACAGAGTTCTTGAAGTGGTGGCCTAACTACGGCTACACTAGAAGGACAGTATTTGGTATCTGCGC
TCTGCTGAAGCCAGTTACCTTCGGAAAAAGAGTTGGTAGCTCTTGATCCGGCAAACAAACCACCGCTGGT
AGCGGTGGTTTTTTTGTTTGCAAGCAGCAGATTACGCGCAGAAAAAAAGGATCTCAAGAAGATCCTTTGA
TCTTTTCTACGGGGTCTGACGCTCAGTGGAACGAAAACTCACGTTAAGGGATTTTGGTCATGAGATTATC
AAAAAGGATCTTCACCTAGATCCTTTTAAATTAAAAATGAAGTTTTAAATCAATCTAAAGTATATATGAG
TAAACTTGGTCTGACAGTTACCAATGCTTAATCAGTGAGGCACCTATCTCAGCGATCTGTCTATTTCGTT
CATCCATAGTTGCCTGACTCCCCGTCGTGTAGATAACTACGATACGGGAGGGCTTACCATCTGGCCCCAG
TGCTGCAATGATACCGCGAGACCCACGCTCACCGGCTCCAGATTTATCAGCAATAAACCAGCCAGCCGGA
AGGGCCGAGCGCAGAAGTGGTCCTGCAACTTTATCCGCCTCCATCCAGTCTATTAATTGTTGCCGGGAAG
CTAGAGTAAGTAGTTCGCCAGTTAATAGTTTGCGCAACGTTGTTGCCATTGCTGCAGGCATCGTGGTGTC
ACGCTCGTCGTTTGGTATGGCTTCATTCAGCTCCGGTTCCCAACGATCAAGGCGAGTTACATGATCCCCC
ATGTTGTGCAAAAAAGCGGTTAGCTCCTTCGGTCCTCCGATCGTTGTCAGAAGTAAGTTGGCCGCAGTGT
TATCACTCATGGTTATGGCAGCACTGCATAATTCTCTTACTGTCATGCCATCCGTAAGATGCTTTTCTGT
GACTGGTGAGTACTCAACCAAGTCATTCTGAGAATAGTGTATGCGGCGACCGAGTTGCTCTTGCCCGGCG
TCAACACGGGATAATACCGCGCCACATAGCAGAACTTTAAAAGTGCTCATCATTGGAAAACGTTCTTCGG
GGCGAAAACTCTCAAGGATCTTACCGCTGTTGAGATCCAGTTCGATGTAACCCACTCGTGCACCCAACTG
ATCTTCAGCATCTTTTACTTTCACCAGCGTTTCTGGGTGAGCAAAAACAGGAAGGCAAAATGCCGCAAAA
AAGGGAATAAGGGCGACACGGAAATGTTGAATACTCATACTCTTCCTTTTTCAATATTATTGAAGCATTT
ATCAGGGTTATTGTCTCATGAGCGGATACATATTTGAATGTATTTAGAAAAATAAACAAATAGGGGTTCC
GCGCACATTTCCCCGAAAAGTGCCACCTGACGTCTAAGAAACCATTATTATCATGACATTAACCTATAAA
AATAGGCGTATCACGAGGCCCTTTCGTCTTCAAGAA
Features (pLannotate 1.2.2; 19 found; start..end, strand, type, name):
     10..38      +  promoter       tet promoter: E. coli promoter for tetracycline efflux protein gene
     86..190     +  CDS            TcR (fragment): tetracycline efflux protein; tet; confers resistance to tetracycline
    213..260     -  terminator     T7 terminator: transcription terminator for bacteriophage T7 RNA polymerase
    268..317     -  CDS            SET1 (fragment): solubility-enhancement tag derived from T7 phage gene 10B
    352..1311    -  CDS            Pc (fragment): PC_DROME - Experimental evidence at protein level: Swiss-Prot protein existence level 1. Polycomb group (PcG) protein. PcG proteins act by forming multiprotein complexes, which are required to maintain the transcriptionally repressive state of homeotic genes throughout development. PcG proteins are not required to initiate repression, but to maintain it during later stages of development. Component of the PcG multiprotein PRC1 complex, a complex that acts via chromatin remodeling and modification of histones; it mediates monoubiquitination of histone H2A 'Lys-118', rendering chromatin heritabl
   1310..1332    -  RBS            RBS: efficient ribosome binding site from bacteriophage T7 gene 10 (Olins and Rangwala, 1989)
   1347..1371    -  protein_bind   lac operator: The lac repressor binds to the lac operator to inhibit transcription in E. coli. This inhibition can be relieved by adding lactose or isopropyl-β-D-thiogalactopyranoside (IPTG). lac repressor encoded by lacI
   1372..1390    -  promoter       T7 promoter: promoter for bacteriophage T7 RNA polymerase
   1412..1691    +  CDS            TcR (fragment): tetracycline efflux protein; tet; confers resistance to tetracycline
   1699..1776    +  promoter       lacI promoter: lacI
   1777..2859    +  CDS            lacI: lac repressor; lacI; The lac repressor binds to the lac operator to inhibit transcription in E. coli. This inhibition can be relieved by adding lactose or isopropyl-β-D-thiogalactopyranoside (IPTG).
   2872..2893    +  protein_bind   CAP binding site: CAP binding activates transcription in the presence of cAMP. E. coli catabolite activator protein
   2908..3532    +  CDS            TcR (fragment): tetracycline efflux protein; tet; confers resistance to tetracycline
   3774..4154    -  CDS            YPB1_ECOLX: Protein predicted: Swiss-Prot protein existence level 4. From Escherichia coli.
   4171..4362    +  CDS            rop: Rop protein, which maintains plasmids at low copy number; rop
   4464..4603    +  misc_feature   bom: basis of mobility region from pBR322
   4789..5377    -  rep_origin     ori: high-copy-number ColE1/pMB1/pBR322/pUC origin of replication
   5548..6408    -  CDS            AmpR: β-lactamase; bla; confers resistance to ampicillin, carbenicillin, and related antibiotics
   6409..6513    -  promoter       AmpR promoter: bla
