[The description below was written by a language model from this plasmid's Addgene catalogue record and pLannotate feature annotations shown in this document.]
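Description:
pET11-PC(75-390)-H6 is a bacterial expression plasmid built on the pET-11d backbone for producing a truncated Drosophila melanogaster Polycomb (PC) protein, residues 75–390, with a C-terminal six-histidine tag in E. coli. It replicates from a pBR322-type ColE1/pMB1 origin accompanied by the rop gene and the bom mobility region, which fits the low copy number listed in the record, and it is selected with ampicillin through the β-lactamase gene and its own promoter. The scattered fragments of the tetracycline resistance gene and its promoter are non-functional remnants of the pBR322 ancestry, interrupted by the expression cassette and the lacI region.

The PC fragment, roughly 940 bp and cloned between NdeI and NsiI sites, was derived from a full-length PC cDNA clone. It sits downstream of a T7 promoter fused to a lac operator and the efficient T7 gene 10 ribosome binding site, and is followed by the T7 terminator. The plasmid-borne lacI gene supplies lac repressor, so transcription stays repressed until IPTG is added in a host that provides T7 RNA polymerase. A short annotated fragment of a T7 gene 10-derived sequence lies between the insert and the terminator, and is probably leftover vector sequence. The His tag itself is not annotated in the feature table, but is stated in the catalogue fields. The Entrez Gene entry on the record points to the white gene rather than Polycomb, which appears to be a catalogue mislink, since the sequence annotation identifies the insert as Pc. According to the record, the purified protein was used in GST-CBP pull-down assays examining direct binding of Polycomb to the CBP acetyltransferase.
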