Addgene plasmid #183781: pET11-PC(75-390)-H6
Purpose: Express PC(75-390)-H6 in E. coli. PC(75-390)-H6 was used for GST-CBP pull-down assays
Depositing lab: Peter Harte. Depositing organization: Case Western Reserve University. Publication: Polycomb inhibits histone acetylation by CBP by binding directly to its catalytic domain. Tie F, Banerjee R, Fu C, Stratton CA, Fang M, Harte PJ. Proc Natl Acad Sci U S A. 2016 Feb 9;113(6):E744-53. doi: 10.1073/pnas.1515465113. Epub 2016 Jan 22. PubMed 26802126.
Backbone
  Vector backbone: pET-11d
  Backbone size w/o insert (bp): 5680
  Total vector size (bp): 6640
  Vector type: Bacterial Expression
Growth in bacteria
  Bacterial resistance: Ampicillin, 100 μg/mL
  Growth temperature: 37°C
  Growth strain: DH5alpha
  Copy number: Low Copy
Gene/Insert
  Gene/Insert name: Polycomb (alt name: PC)
  Species: D. melanogaster (fly)
  Insert size (bp): 938
  Mutation: 6 His tag at the C-terminus
  Entrez Gene: w (a.k.a. Dmel_CG2759, BACN33B1.1, CG2759, DMWHITE, DmWhite, Dmel\CG2759, EG:BACN33B1.1, W, White, c23, e(g), m(g), mini-white, mw, w(AT)[[13]])
  Promoter: T7
  Tag / fusion protein: 6 His tag at the C-terminus
  Cloning method: Restriction Enzyme; 5′ cloning site NdeI (not destroyed); 3′ cloning site NsiI (not destroyed)
  Sequencing primers: 5′ ACG AAC AAA TCC TCC GGAAC
Resource information
  A portion of this plasmid was derived from a plasmid made by: full length of PC clone (RE66837) was from the Berkeley Drosophila Genome Resource Center.
Terms and licenses: Academic/Nonprofit Terms; Industry Terms: Not Available to Industry
How to cite: pET11-PC(75-390)-H6 was a gift from Peter Harte (Addgene plasmid # 183781 ; http://n2t.net/addgene:183781 ; RRID:Addgene_183781)
