>Addgene plasmid #183781 | pET11-PC(75-390)-H6 | depositor partial sequence | sequence record 360069 | pET11-PC(75-390)-H6 sequence 946 bps
GAACAAATCCTCCGGAACTCCCTCCAAGCGAGGCATTAAGAAGAAGGAGAAAGAACCCGATCCGGAGCCG
GAATCCGAGGAGGATGAGTACACCTTCACCGAAAACGATGTGGACACGCATCAAGCCACCACCTCATCGG
CTACCCACGATAAGGAGTCGAAGAAGGAGAAGAAGCACCATCACCACCACCACCATCATCACCACATCAA
GTCCGAACGCAACAGTGGACGGCGCTCGGAATCTCCGCTGACCCACCATCATCATCACCACCACCACGAG
TCCAAGCGTCAGCGCATTGATCACAGCTCCTCCTCGAACAGCAGCTTCACGCACAACTCATTTGTCCCCG
AGCCGGACAGCAACTCCTCCAGCTCCGAGGATCAGCCGCTGATCGGCACCAAACGCAAAGCCGAGGTGCT
CAAGGAATCGGGCAAGATTGGAGTTACGATTAAGACCTCCCCAGATGGCCCCACTATTAAGCCTCAGCCG
ACCCAGCAGGTAACTCCCAGCCAGCAGCAGCCCTTCCAGGATCAGCAGCAAGCGGAAAAGATTGCCAGCG
AGGCTGCAACGCAGCTGAAATCTGAGCAGCAGGCCACCCCACTGGCCACAGAAGCCATAAACACAACGCC
CGCAGAGTCCGGAGCTGAGGAAGAAGAAGTAGCCAACGAGGAAGGCAACCAACAGGCGCCACAGGTTCCT
TCCGAGAACAATAACATACCAAAACCGTGCAACAACCTGGCTATCAACCAGAAACAGCCGCTTACTCCTC
TTTCGCCGCGTGCCCTTCCGCCGCGCTTCTGGCTGCCGGCCAAATGCAACATATCCAACCGGGTGGTGAT
CACAGACGTCACCGTAAACCTGGAGACCGTTACCATACGCGAGTGCAAGACGGAGCGCGGGTTTTTTCGT
GAGCGCGACATGAAAGGCGATTCGTCGCCAGTAGCT
